>Addgene plasmid #60182 | DYSF-Exon17-del | depositor full sequence | sequence record 96275 | DYSF-Exon17-del sequence 8632 bps
TCGCGCGTTTCGGTGATGACGGTGAAAACCTCTGACACATGCAGCTCCCGGAGACGGTCACAGCTTGTCT
GTAAGCGGATGCCGGGAGCAGACAAGCCCGTCAGGGCGCGTCAGCGGGTGTTGGCGGGTGTCGGGGCTGG
CTTAACTATGCGGCATCAGAGCAGATTGTACTGAGAGTGCACGAATTCGATATCGTTAACGGTACCACTA
GTACGCGTATGCTGAGGGTCTTCATCCTCTATGCCGAGAACGTCCACACACCCGACACCGACATCAGCGA
TGCCTACTGCTCCGCGGTGTTTGCAGGGGTGAAGAAGAGAACCAAAGTCATCAAGAACAGCGTGAACCCT
GTATGGAATGAGGGATTTGAATGGGACCTCAAGGGCATCCCCCTGGACCAGGGCTCTGAGCTTCATGTGG
TGGTCAAAGACCATGAGACGATGGGGAGGAACAGGTTCCTGGGGGAAGCCAAGGTCCCACTCCGAGAGGT
CCTCGCCACCCCTAGTCTGTCCGCCAGCTTCAATGCCCCCCTGCTGGACACCAAGAAGCAGCCCACAGGG
GCCTCGCTGGTCCTGCAGGTGTCCTACACACCGCTGCCTGGAGCTGTGCCCCTGTTCCCGCCCCCTACTC
CTCTGGAGCCCTCCCCGACTCTGCCTGACCTGGATGTAGTGGCAGACACAGGAGGAGAGGAAGACACAGA
GGACCAGGGACTCACTGGAGATGAGGCGGAGCCATTCCTGGATCAAAGCGGAGGCCCGGGGGCTCCCACC
ACCCCAAGGAAACTACCTTCACGTCCTCCGCCCCACTACCCCGGGATCAAAAGAAAGCGAAGTGCGCCTA
CATCTAGAAAGCTGCTGTCAGACAAACCGCAGGATTTCCAGATCAGGGTCCAGGTGATCGAGGGGCGCCA
GCTGCCGGGGGTGAACATCAAGCCTGTGGTCAAGGTTACCGCTGCAGGGCAGACCAAGCGGACGCGGATC
CACAAGGGAAACAGCCCACTCTTCAATGAGACTCTTTTCTTCAACTTGTTTGACTCTCCTGGGGAGCTGT
TTGATGAGCCCATCTTTATCACGGTGGTAGACTCTCGTTCTCTCAGGACAGATGCTCTCCTCGGGGAGTT
CCGGATGGACGTGGGCACCATTTACAGAGAGCCCCGGCACGCCTATCTCAGGAAGTGGCTGCTGCTCTCA
GACCCTGATGACTTCTCTGCTGGGGCCAGAGGCTACCTGAAAACAAGCCTTTGTGTGCTGGGGCCTGGGG
ACGAAGCGCCTCTGGAGAGAAAAGACCCCTCTGAAGACAAGGAGGACATTGAAAGCAACCTGCTCCGGCC
CACAGGCGTAGCCCTGCGAGGAGCCCACTTCTGCCTGAAGGTCTTCCGGGCCGAGGACTTGCCGCAGATG
GACGATGCCGTGATGGACAACGTGAAACAGATCTTTGGCTTCGAGAGTAACAAGAAGAACTTGGTGGACC
CCTTTGTGGAGGTCAGCTTTGCGGGGAAAATGCTGTGCAGCAAGATCTTGGAGAAGACGGCCAACCCTCA
GTGGAACCAGAACATCACACTGCCTGCCATGTTTCCCTCCATGTGCGAAAAAATGAGGATTCGTATCATA
GACTGGGACCGCCTGACTCACAATGACATCGTGGCTACCACCTACCTGAGTATGTCGAAAATCTCTGCCC
CTGGAGGAGAAATAGAAGTGGATGACTACCTGGGCTTCCTCCCCACTTTTGGGCCCTGCTACATCAACCT
CTATGGCAGTCCCAGAGAGTTCACAGGCTTCCCAGACCCCTACACAGAGCTCAACACAGGCAAGGGGGAA
GGTGTGGCTTATCGTGGCCGGCTTCTGCTCTCCCTGGAGACCAAGCTGGTGGAGCACAGTGAACAGAAGG
TGGAGGACCTTCCTGCGGATGACATCCTCCGGGTGGAGAAGTACCTTAGGAGGCGCAAGTACTCCCTGTT
TGCGGCCTTCTACTCAGCCACCATGCTGCAGGATGTGGATGATGCCATCCAGTTTGAGGTCAGCATCGGG
AACTACGGGAACAAGTTCGACATGACCTGCCTGCCGCTGGCCTCCACCACTCAGTACAGCCGTGCAGTCT
TTGACGGGTGCCACTACTACTACCTACCCTGGGGTAACGTGAAACCTGTGGTGGTGCTGTCATCCTACTG
GGAGGACATCAGCCATAGAATCGAGACTCAGAACCAGCTGCTTGGGATTGCTGACCGGCTGGAAGCTGGC
CTGGAGCAGGTCCACCTGGCCCTGAAGGCGCAGTGCTCCACGGAGGACGTGGACTCGCTGGTGGCTCAGC
TGACGGATGAGCTCATCGCAGGCTGCAGCCAGCCTCTGGGTGACATCCATGAGACACCCTCTGCCACCCA
CCTGGACCAGTACCTGTACCAGCTGCGCACCCATCACCTGAGCCAAATCACTGAGGCTGCCCTGGCCCTG
AAGCTCGGCCACAGTGAGCTCCCTGCAGCTCTGGAGCAGGCGGAGGACTGGCTCCTGCGTCTGCGTGCCC
TGGCAGAGGAGCCCCAGAACAGCCTGCCGGACATCGTCATCTGGATGCTGCAGGGAGACAAGCGTGTGGC
ATACCAGCGGGTGCCCGCCCACCAAGTCCTCTTCTCCCGGCGGGGTGCCAACTACTGTGGCAAGAATTGT
GGGAAGCTACAGACAATCTTTCTGAAATATCCGATGGAGAAGGTGCCTGGCGCCCGGATGCCAGTGCAGA
TACGGGTCAAGCTGTGGTTTGGGCTCTCTGTGGATGAGAAGGAGTTCAACCAGTTTGCTGAGGGGAAGCT
GTCTGTCTTTGCTGAAACCTATGAGAACGAGACTAAGTTGGCCCTTGTTGGGAACTGGGGCACAACGGGC
CTCACCTACCCCAAGTTTTCTGACGTCACGGGCAAGATCAAGCTACCCAAGGACAGCTTCCGCCCCTCGG
CCGGCTGGACCTGGGCTGGAGATTGGTTCGTGTGTCCGGAGAAGACTCTGCTCCATGACATGGACGCCGG
TCACCTGAGCTTCGTGGAAGAGGTGTTTGAGAACCAGACCCGGCTTCCCGGAGGCCAGTGGATCTACATG
AGTGACAACTACACCGATGTGAACGGGGAGAAGGTGCTTCCCAAGGATGACATTGAGTGCCCACTGGGCT
GGAAGTGGGAAGATGAGGAATGGTCCACAGACCTCAACCGGGCTGTCGATGAGCAAGGCTGGGAGTATAG
CATCACCATCCCCCCGGAGCGGAAGCCGAAGCACTGGGTCCCTGCTGAGAAGATGTACTACACACACCGA
CGGCGGCGCTGGGTGCGCCTGCGCAGGAGGGATCTCAGCCAAATGGAAGCACTGAAAAGGCACAGGCAGG
CGGAGGCGGAGGGCGAGGGCTGGGAGTACGCCTCTCTTTTTGGCTGGAAGTTCCACCTCGAGTACCGCAA
GACAGATGCCTTCCGCCGCCGCCGCTGGCGCCGTCGCATGGAGCCACTGGAGAAGACGGGGCCTGCAGCT
GTGTTTGCCCTTGAGGGGGCCCTGGGCGGCGTGATGGATGACAAGAGTGAAGATTCCATGTCCGTCTCCA
CCTTGAGCTTCGGTGTGAACAGACCCACGATTTCCTGCATATTCGACTATGGGAACCGCTACCATCTACG
CTGCTACATGTACCAGGCCCGGGACCTGGCTGCGATGGACAAGGACTCTTTTTCTGATCCCTATGCCATC
GTCTCCTTCCTGCACCAGAGCCAGAAGACGGTGGTGGTGAAGAACACCCTTAACCCCACCTGGGACCAGA
CGCTCATCTTCTACGAGATCGAGATCTTTGGCGAGCCGGCCACAGTTGCTGAGCAACCGCCCAGCATTGT
GGTGGAGCTGTACGACCATGACACTTATGGTGCAGACGAGTTTATGGGTCGCTGCATCTGTCAACCGAGT
CTGGAACGGATGCCACGGCTGGCCTGGTTCCCACTGACGAGGGGCAGCCAGCCGTCGGGGGAGCTGCTGG
CCTCTTTTGAGCTCATCCAGAGAGAGAAGCCGGCCATCCACCATATTCCTGGTTTTGAGGTGCAGGAGAC
ATCAAGGATCCTGGATGAGTCTGAGGACACAGACCTGCCCTACCCACCACCCCAGAGGGAGGCCAACATC
TACATGGTTCCTCAGAACATCAAGCCAGCGCTCCAGCGTACCGCCATCGAGATCCTGGCATGGGGCCTGC
GGAACATGAAGAGTTACCAGCTGGCCAACATCTCCTCCCCCAGCCTCGTGGTAGAGTGTGGGGGCCAGAC
GGTGCAGTCCTGTGTCATCAGGAACCTCCGGAAGAACCCCAACTTTGACATCTGCACCCTCTTCATGGAA
GTGATGCTGCCCAGGGAGGAGCTCTACTGCCCCCCCATCACCGTCAAGGTCATCGATAACCGCCAGTTTG
GCCGCCGGCCTGTGGTGGGCCAGTGTACCATCCGCTCCCTGGAGAGCTTCCTGTGTGACCCCTACTCGGC
GGAGAGTCCATCCCCACAGGGTGGCCCAGACGATGTGAGCCTACTCAGTCCTGGGGAAGACGTGCTCATC
GACATTGATGACAAGGAGCCCCTCATCCCCATCCAGGAGGAAGAGTTCATCGATTGGTGGAGCAAATTCT
TTGCCTCCATAGGGGAGAGGGAAAAGTGCGGCTCCTACCTGGAGAAGGATTTTGACACCCTGAAGGTCTA
TGACACACAGCTGGAGAATGTGGAGGCCTTTGAGGGCCTGTCTGACTTTTGTAACACCTTCAAGCTGTAC
CGGGGCAAGACGCAGGAGGAGACAGAAGATCCATCTGTGATTGGTGAATTTAAGGGCCTCTTCAAAATTT
ATCCCCTCCCAGAAGACCCAGCCATCCCCATGCCCCCAAGACAGTTCCACCAGCTGGCCGCCCAGGGACC
CCAGGAGTGCTTGGTCCGTATCTACATTGTCCGAGCATTTGGCCTGCAGCCCAAGGACCCCAATGGAAAG
TGTGATCCTTACATCAAGATCTCCATAGGGAAGAAATCAGTGAGTGACCAGGATAACTACATCCCCTGCA
CGCTGGAGCCCGTATTTGGAAAGATGTTCGAGCTGACCTGCACTCTGCCTCTGGAGAAGGACCTAAAGAT
CACTCTCTATGACTATGACCTCCTCTCCAAGGACGAAAAGATCGGTGAGACGGTCGTCGACCTGGAGAAC
AGGCTGCTGTCCAAGTTTGGGGCTCGCTGTGGACTCCCACAGACCTACTGTGTCTCTGGACCGAACCAGT
GGCGGGACCAGCTCCGCCCCTCCCAGCTCCTCCACCTCTTCTGCCAGCAGCATAGAGTCAAGGCACCTGT
GTACCGGACAGACCGTGTAATGTTTCAGGATAAAGAATATTCCATTGAAGAGATAGAGGCTGGCAGGATC
CCAAACCCACACCTGGGCCCAGTGGAGGAGCGTCTGGCTCTGCATGTGCTTCAGCAGCAGGGCCTGGTCC
CGGAGCACGTGGAGTCACGGCCCCTCTACAGCCCCCTGCAGCCAGACATCGAGCAGGGGAAGCTGCAGAT
GTGGGTCGACCTATTTCCGAAGGCCCTGGGGCGGCCTGGACCTCCCTTCAACATCACCCCACGGAGAGCC
AGAAGGTTTTTCCTGCGTTGTATTATCTGGAATACCAGAGATGTGATCCTGGATGACCTGAGCCTCACGG
GGGAGAAGATGAGCGACATTTATGTGAAAGGTTGGATGATTGGCTTTGAAGAACACAAGCAAAAGACAGA
CGTGCATTATCGTTCCCTGGGAGGTGAAGGCAACTTCAACTGGAGGTTCATTTTCCCCTTCGACTACCTG
CCAGCTGAGCAAGTCTGTACCATTGCCAAGAAGGATGCCTTCTGGAGGCTGGACAAGACTGAGAGCAAAA
TCCCAGCACGAGTGGTGTTCCAGATCTGGGACAATGACAAGTTCTCCTTTGATGATTTTCTGGGCTCCCT
GCAGCTCGATCTCAACCGCATGCCCAAGCCAGCCAAGACAGCCAAGAAGTGCTCCTTGGACCAGCTGGAT
GATGCTTTCCACCCAGAATGGTTTGTGTCCCTTTTTGAGCAGAAAACAGTGAAGGGCTGGTGGCCCTGTG
TAGCAGAAGAGGGTGAGAAGAAAATACTGGCGGGCAAGCTGGAAATGACCTTGGAGATTGTAGCAGAGAG
TGAGCATGAGGAGCGGCCTGCTGGCCAGGGCCGGGATGAGCCCAACATGAACCCTAAGCTTGAGGACCCA
AGGCGCCCCGACACCTCCTTCCTGTGGTTTACCTCCCCATACAAGACCATGAAGTTCATCCTGTGGCGGC
GTTTCCGGTGGGCCATCATCCTCTTCATCATCCTCTTCATCCTGCTGCTGTTCCTGGCCATCTTCATCTA
CGCCTTCCCGAACTATGCTGCCATGAAGCTGGTGAAGCCCTTCAGCTGATGATCACCATGGCATATGGCT
AGCGCGGCCGCCATGGTCATAGCTGTTTCCTGTGTGAAATTGTTATCCGCTCACAATTCCACACAACATA
CGAGCCGGAAGCATAAAGTGTAAAGCCTGGGGTGCCTAATGAGTGAGCTAACTCACATTAATTGCGTTGC
GCTCACTGCCCGCTTTCCAGTCGGGAAACCTGTCGTGCCAGCTGCATTAATGAATCGGCCAACGCGCGGG
GAGAGGCGGTTTGCGTATTGGGCGCTCTTCCGCTTCCTCGCTCACTGACTCGCTGCGCTCGGTCGTTCGG
CTGCGGCGAGCGGTATCAGCTCACTCAAAGGCGGTAATACGGTTATCCACAGAATCAGGGGATAACGCAG
GAAAGAACATGTGAGCAAAAGGCCAGCAAAAGGCCAGGAACCGTAAAAAGGCCGCGTTGCTGGCGTTTTT
CCATAGGCTCCGCCCCCCTGACGAGCATCACAAAAATCGACGCTCAAGTCAGAGGTGGCGAAACCCGACA
GGACTATAAAGATACCAGGCGTTTCCCCCTGGAAGCTCCCTCGTGCGCTCTCCTGTTCCGACCCTGCCGC
TTACCGGATACCTGTCCGCCTTTCTCCCTTCGGGAAGCGTGGCGCTTTCTCATAGCTCACGCTGTAGGTA
TCTCAGTTCGGTGTAGGTCGTTCGCTCCAAGCTGGGCTGTGTGCACGAACCCCCCGTTCAGCCCGACCGC
TGCGCCTTATCCGGTAACTATCGTCTTGAGTCCAACCCGGTAAGACACGACTTATCGCCACTGGCAGCAG
CCACTGGTAACAGGATTAGCAGAGCGAGGTATGTAGGCGGTGCTACAGAGTTCTTGAAGTGGTGGCCTAA
CTACGGCTACACTAGAAGAACAGTATTTGGTATCTGCGCTCTGCTGAAGCCAGTTACCTTCGGAAAAAGA
GTTGGTAGCTCTTGATCCGGCAAACAAACCACCGCTGGTAGCGGTGGTTTTTTTGTTTGCAAGCAGCAGA
TTACGCGCAGAAAAAAAGGATCTCAAGAAGATCCTTTGATCTTTTCTACGGGGTCTGACGCTCAGTGGAA
CGAAAACTCACGTTAAGGGATTTTGGTCATGAGATTATCAAAAAGGATCTTCACCTAGATCCTTTTAAAT
TAAAAATGAAGTTTTAAATCAATCTAAAGTATATATGAGTAAACTTGGTCTGACAGTTAGAAAAACTCAT
CGAGCATCAAATGAAACTGCAATTTATTCATATCAGGATTATCAATACCATATTTTTGAAAAAGCCGTTT
CTGTAATGAAGGAGAAAACTCACCGAGGCAGTTCCATAGGATGGCAAGATCCTGGTATCGGTCTGCGATT
CCGACTCGTCCAACATCAATACAACCTATTAATTTCCCCTCGTCAAAAATAAGGTTATCAAGTGAGAAAT
CACCATGAGTGACGACTGAATCCGGTGAGAATGGCAAAAGTTTATGCATTTCTTTCCAGACTTGTTCAAC
AGGCCAGCCATTACGCTCGTCATCAAAATCACTCGCATCAACCAAACCGTTATTCATTCGTGATTGCGCC
TGAGCGAGACGAAATACGCGATCGCTGTTAAAAGGACAATTACAAACAGGAATCGAATGCAACCGGCGCA
GGAACACTGCCAGCGCATCAACAATATTTTCACCTGAATCAGGATATTCTTCTAATACCTGGAATGCTGT
TTTCCCAGGGATCGCAGTGGTGAGTAACCATGCATCATCAGGAGTACGGATAAAATGCTTGATGGTCGGA
AGAGGCATAAATTCCGTCAGCCAGTTTAGTCTGACCATCTCATCTGTAACATCATTGGCAACGCTACCTT
TGCCATGTTTCAGAAACAACTCTGGCGCATCGGGCTTCCCATACAATCGATAGATTGTCGCACCTGATTG
CCCGACATTATCGCGAGCCCATTTATACCCATATAAATCAGCATCCATGTTGGAATTTAATCGCGGCCTA
GAGCAAGACGTTTCCCGTTGAATATGGCTCATACTCTTCCTTTTTCAATATTATTGAAGCATTTATCAGG
GTTATTGTCTCATGAGCGGATACATATTTGAATGTATTTAGAAAAATAAACAAATAGGGGTTCCGCGCAC
ATTTCCCCGAAAAGTGCCACCTGACGTCTAAGAAACCATTATTATCATGACATTAACCTATAAAAATAGG
CGTATCACGAGGCCCTTTCGTC
Features (pLannotate 1.2.2; 10 found; start..end, strand, type, name):
    137..182     +  misc_feature   bom (fragment): basis of mobility region from pBR322
    219..6416    +  CDS            DYSF: DYSF_HUMAN - Also known as FER1L1. Experimental evidence at protein level: Swiss-Prot protein existence level 1. Key calcium ion sensor involved in the Ca(2+)-triggered synaptic vesicle-plasma membrane fusion. Plays a role in the sarcolemma repair mechanism of both skeletal muscle and cardiomyocytes that permits rapid resealing of membranes disrupted by mechanical stress (By similarity). From Homo sapiens (Human).
   6480..6496    -  protein_bind   lac operator: The lac repressor binds to the lac operator to inhibit transcription in E. coli. This inhibition can be relieved by adding lactose or isopropyl-β-D-thiogalactopyranoside (IPTG). lac repressor encoded by lacI
   6504..6534    -  promoter       lac promoter: promoter for the E. coli lac operon
   6549..6570    -  protein_bind   CAP binding site: CAP binding activates transcription in the presence of cAMP. E. coli catabolite activator protein
   6583..6675    -  CDS            lacI (fragment): lac repressor; lacI; The lac repressor binds to the lac operator to inhibit transcription in E. coli. This inhibition can be relieved by adding lactose or isopropyl-β-D-thiogalactopyranoside (IPTG).
   6858..7446    -  rep_origin     ori: high-copy-number ColE1/pMB1/pBR322/pUC origin of replication
   7617..8432    -  CDS            KanR: aminoglycoside phosphotransferase; aph(3')-Ia; confers resistance to kanamycin in bacteria or G418 (Geneticin®) in eukaryotes
   8433..8537    -  promoter       AmpR promoter: bla
   8632..35      +  CDS            rop (fragment) (across the origin): Rop protein, which maintains plasmids at low copy number; rop
