[The description below was written by a language model from this plasmid's Addgene catalogue record and pLannotate feature annotations shown in this document.]
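Description:
DYSF-Exon17-del is a bacterial cloning vector built on the pUC57-Kan backbone that carries a synthesized human dysferlin (DYSF) coding sequence from which exon 17 has been removed. The whole plasmid is 8,632 bp, with the insert accounting for roughly 6.3 kb. It replicates in E. coli from a high-copy ColE1/pUC-type origin and is selected with kanamycin through an aminoglycoside phosphotransferase gene (aph(3')-Ia) that the annotation places downstream of a bla-type (AmpR) promoter. Short fragments of bom, rop and lacI also appear in the feature table; these are backbone remnants rather than functional units.

The DYSF open reading frame occupies about 6.2 kb on the forward strand, and the record states that the exon 17 deletion preserves the reading frame, so the sequence should encode an internally shortened dysferlin rather than a truncated one. Dysferlin is a calcium-sensing protein involved in resealing the sarcolemma of skeletal and cardiac muscle cells after mechanical damage, and the gene's aliases (LGMD2B, LGMDR2, MMD1) reflect its link to limb-girdle muscular dystrophy and Miyoshi myopathy. The only promoter near the insert is the backbone's lac promoter with its operator and CAP binding site, which lies beyond the 3′ end of the gene and points in the opposite orientation. No eukaryotic promoter, polyadenylation signal, epitope tag or reporter is annotated, so the plasmid serves as a storage and source clone rather than an expression construct. The record does not describe a specific application, but it would plausibly be used as a template for subcloning the exon-deleted cDNA into expression or delivery vectors to examine whether dysferlin lacking this exon retains function.
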