Addgene plasmid #60182: DYSF-Exon17-del
Purpose: Plasmid contains human dysferlin with exon 17 deleted. Deletion maintains the open reading frame.
Depositing lab: Jain Foundation.
Backbone
  Vector backbone: pUC57-Kan
  Backbone size w/o insert (bp): 2363
  Total vector size (bp): 8632
  Vector type: cloning vector
Growth in bacteria
  Bacterial resistance: Kanamycin, 50 μg/mL
  Growth temperature: 37°C
  Growth strain: Top10
  Copy number: Unknown
Gene/Insert
  Gene/Insert name: Dysferlin (alt name: DYSF)
  Species: H. sapiens (human)
  Insert size (bp): 6269
  Mutation: Exon 17 has been deleted
  Entrez Gene: DYSF (a.k.a. FER1L1, LGMD2B, LGMDR2, MMD1)
  Cloning method: Unknown
  Sequencing primers: 5′ gagcagattgtactgagagtgcacg; 3′ M13pUC-rev
Resource information
  A portion of this plasmid was derived from a plasmid made by: The human dysferlin insert was synthesized by Genewiz
Terms and licenses: Academic/Nonprofit Terms; Industry Terms: Not Available to Industry
How to cite: DYSF-Exon17-del was a gift from Jain Foundation (Addgene plasmid # 60182 ; http://n2t.net/addgene:60182 ; RRID:Addgene_60182)
