>Addgene plasmid #60182 | DYSF-Exon17-del | addgene partial sequence | sequence record 98274 | pRSII-F1 5'-CGGCATCAGAGCAGATTGTAC-3'
ACGGTACCACTAGTACGCGTATGCTGAGGGTCTTCATCCTCTATGCCGAGAACGTCCACACACCCGACAC
CGACATCAGCGATGCCTACTGCTCCGCGGTGTTTGCAGGGGTGAAGAAGAGAACCAAAGTCATCAAGAAC
AGCGTGAACCCTGTATGGAATGAGGGATTTGAATGGGACCTCAAGGGCATCCCCCTGGACCAGGGCTCTG
AGCTTCATGTGGTGGTCAAAGACCATGAGACGATGGGGAGGAACAGGTTCCTGGGGGAAGCCAAGGTCCC
ACTCCGAGAGGTCCTCGCCACCCCTAGTCTGTCCGCCAGCTTCAATGCCCCCCTGCTGGACACCAAGAAG
CAGCCCACAGGGGCCTCGCTGGTCCTGCAGGTGTCCTACACACCGCTGCCTGGAGCTGTGCCCCTGTTCC
CGCCCCCTACTCCTCTGGAGCCCTCCCCGACTCTGCCTGACCTGGATGTAGTGGCAGACACAGGAGGAGA
GGAAGACACAGAGGACCAGGGACTCACTGGAGATGAGGCGGAGCCATTCCTGGATCAAAGCGGAGGCCCG
GGGGCTCCCACCACCCCAAGGAAACTACCTTCACGTCCTCCGCCCCACTACCCCGGGATCAAAAGAAAGC
GAAGTGCGCCTACATCTAGAAAGCTGCTGTCAGACAAACCGCAGGATTTCCAGATCAGGGTCCAGGTGAT
CGAGG
