>Addgene plasmid #60182 | DYSF-Exon17-del | addgene partial sequence | sequence record 98649 | M13pUC-Rev 5'-AGCGGATAACAATTTCACACAGG-3'
GCCATATGCCATGGTGATCATCAGCTGAAGGGCTTCACCAGCTTCATGGCAGCATAGTTCGGGAAGGCGT
AGATGAAGATGGCCAGGAACAGCAGCAGGATGAAGAGGATGATGAAGAGGATGATGGCCCACCGGAAACG
CCGCCACAGGATGAACTTCATGGTCTTGTATGGGGAGGTAAACCACAGGAAGGAGGTGTCGGGGCGCCTT
GGGTCCTCAAGCTTAGGGTTCATGTTGGGCTCATCCCGGCCCTGGCCAGCAGGCCGCTCCTCATGCTCAC
TCTCTGCTACAATCTCCAAGGTCATTTCCAGCTTGCCCGCCAGTATTTTCTTCTCACCCTCTTCTGCTAC
ACAGGGCCACCAGCCCTTCACTGTTTTCTGCTCAAAAAGGGACACAAACCATTCTGGGTGGAAAGCATCA
TCCAGCTGGTCCAAGGAGCACTTCTTGGCTGTCTTGGCTGGCTTGGGCATGCGGTTGAGATCGAGCTGCA
GGGAGCCCAGAAAATCATCAAAGGAGAACTTGTCATTGTCCCAGATCTGGAACACCACTCGTGCTGGGAT
TTTGCTCTCAGTCTTGTCCAGCCTCCAGAAGGCATCCTTCTTGGCAATGGTACAGACTTGCTCAGCTGGC
AGGTAGTCGAAGGGGAAAATGAACCTCCAGTTGAAGTTGCCTTCACCTCCCAGGGAACGATAATGCACGT
CTGTCTTTTGCTTGTGTTCTTCAAAGCCAATCATCCAACCTTTCACATAAATGTCGCTCATCTTCTCCCC
CGTGAGGCTCAGGTCATCCAGGATCACATCTCTGGTATTCCAGATAATACAACGCAGGAA
